>Addgene plasmid #205302 | pInt_attP1_tsXis_sacB_kanR | addgene full sequence | sequence record 404790 | Addgene NGS Result
AAGGGATAAATATCTAACACCGTGCGTGTTGACTATTTTACCTCTGGCGGTGATAATGGTTGCATGTACT
AACCTTAACAAACTACGGAGGTCAACATGGCCGGCACTCAGCGTATCGTCTTTCTACCCGATACTCAGTT
GCCTTTCGAGGCGCGCAAAGAGATGCAAGCGGTCATCCGCTTCATCGGGGATGTCCAGCCGTACGGCGTG
GTACATATCGGTGACGTCCTAGACCTGCCGCAGCCCTCGCGCTGGAACCGGGGAACCAAGGGCGAGTTCG
AGGGCTCGGTGTACCGCGACGCGGACTACGCCAAGAAGAACCTGATGGAGCCGCTGCGCAAGGTCTACGA
CGGCTGGATCGGGATGCACGAGGGCAACCACGATCTGCGAGCCCGCGAGTACCTGGCCAAGAACGCACCG
GCCCTGGAGGGTACGCACGCTTTCGACATCGACGTGCTGCTCGACTTCGACGGGTTCGGTGTGGAGCTGC
TGCCTGACTTCTACGACATCGCTCCGGGCTGGATCTCCACTCACGGGCACATGGGCAAGATGACGCTATC
CCAGATCGCCGGATCGACAGCGCTCAACGGTGCCAAGAAGTTCGGCAAGTCCGTGGTCTGCGGCCACACG
CACCGGCAGGCTGTCGTCTCGCACTCGTTCGGGTACGGCGGCTCGGTGCGCAAGACCGTCACCGGCATGG
AAGTCGGGCACCTGATGGACATGAAGAAGGCCAACTATCTAAAGGGCGGAGCCGGGAACTGGCAGATGGG
CTTCGGGATGCTCACGGTCGACGGCAAGCATGTCAAGGCTGAGATCGTCCCGATCCTGGGAGGCAAGTTC
ACCGTTGACGGCCAGGTCTGGGAAGTCACCGGTTAAGATGTTACATTGCACAAGATATGCAACAGAAACT
ATAAAAATACAGAGAATGAAAAGAAACAGATAGATTTTTTAGTTCTTTAGGCCCGTAGTCTGCAAATCCT
TTTATGATTTTCTATCAAACAAAAGAGGAAAATAGACCAGTTGCAATCCAAACGAGAGTCTAATAGAATG
AGGTCGAAAAGTAAATCGCGCGGGTTTGTTACTGATAAAGCAGGCAAGACCTAAAATGTGTAAAGGGCAA
AGTGTATACTTTGGCGTCACCCCTTACATATTTTAGGTCTTTTTTTATTGTGCGTAACTAACTTGCCATC
TTCAAACAGGAGGGCTGGAAGAAGCAGACCGCTAACACAGTACATAAAAAAGGAGACATGAACGATGAAC
ATCAAAAAGTTTGCAAAACAAGCAACAGTATTAACCTTTACTACCGCACTGCTGGCAGGAGGCGCAACTC
AAGCGTTTGCGAAAGAAACGAACCAAAAGCCATATAAGGAAACATACGGCATTTCCCATATTACACGCCA
TGATATGCTGCAAATCCCTGAACAGCAAAAAAATGAAAAATATCAAGTTCCTGAATTCGATTCGTCCACA
ATTAAAAATATCTCTTCTGCAAAAGGCCTGGACGTTTGGGACAGCTGGCCATTACAAAACGCTGACGGCA
CTGTCGCAAACTATCACGGCTACCACATCGTCTTTGCATTAGCCGGAGATCCTAAAAATGCGGATGACAC
ATCGATTTACATGTTCTATCAAAAAGTCGGCGAAACTTCTATTGACAGCTGGAAAAACGCTGGCCGCGTC
TTTAAAGACAGCGACAAATTCGATGCAAATGATTCTATCCTAAAAGACCAAACACAAGAATGGTCAGGTT
CAGCCACATTTACATCTGACGGAAAAATCCGTTTATTCTACACTGATTTCTCCGGTAAACATTACGGCAA
ACAAACACTGACAACTGCACAAGTTAACGTATCAGCATCAGACAGCTCTTTGAACATCAACGGTGTAGAG
GATTATAAATCAATCTTTGACGGTGACGGAAAAACGTATCAAAATGTACAGCAGTTCATCGATGAAGGCA
ACTACAGCTCAGGCGACAACCATACGCTGAGAGATCCTCACTACGTAGAAGATAAAGGCCACAAATACTT
AGTATTTGAAGCAAACACTGGAACTGAAGATGGCTACCAAGGCGAAGAATCTTTATTTAACAAAGCATAC
TATGGCAAAAGCACATCATTCTTCCGTCAAGAAAGTCAAAAACTTCTGCAAAGCGATAAAAAACGCACGG
CTGAGTTAGCAAACGGCGCTCTCGGTATGATTGAGCTAAACGATGATTACACACTGAAAAAAGTGATGAA
ACCGCTGATTGCATCTAACACAGTAACAGATGAAATTGAACGCGCGAACGTCTTTAAAATGAACGGCAAA
TGGTACCTGTTCACTGACTCCCGCGGATCAAAAATGACGATTGACGGCATTACGTCTAACGATATTTACA
TGCTTGGTTATGTTTCTAATTCTTTAACTGGCCCATACAAGCCGCTGAACAAAACTGGCCTTGTGTTAAA
AATGGATCTTGATCCTAACGATGTAACCTTTACTTACTCACACTTCGCTGTACCTCAAGCGAAAGGAAAC
AATGTCGTGATTACAAGCTATATGACAAACAGAGGATTCTACGCAGACAAACAATCAACGTTTGCGCCAA
GCTTCCTGCTGAACATCAAAGGCAAGAAAACATCTGTTGTCAAAGACAGCATCCTTGAACAAGGACAATT
AACAGTTAACAAATAAGCGTCAGACGCGCAAAGAGAAAGCAGGTAGCTTGCAGTGGGCTTACATGGCGAT
AGCTAGACTGGGCGGTTTTATGGACAGCAAGCGAACCGGAATTGCCAGCTGGGGCGCCCTCTGGTAAGGT
TGGGAAGCCCTGCAAAGTAAACTGGATGGCTTTCTTGCCGCCAAGGATCTGATGGCGCAGGGGATCAAGA
TCTGATCAAGAGACAGGATGAGGATCGTTTCGCATGATTGAACAAGATGGATTGCACGCAGGTTCTCCGG
CCGCTTGGGTGGAGAGGCTATTCGGCTATGACTGGGCACAACAGACAATCGGCTGCTCTGATGCCGCCGT
GTTCCGGCTGTCAGCGCAGGGGCGCCCGGTTCTTTTTGTCAAGACCGACCTGTCCGGTGCCCTGAATGAA
CTGCAGGACGAGGCAGCGCGGCTATCGTGGCTGGCCACGACGGGCGTTCCTTGCGCAGCTGTGCTCGACG
TTGTCACTGAAGCGGGAAGGGACTGGCTGCTATTGGGCGAAGTGCCGGGGCAGGATCTCCTGTCATCTCA
CCTTGCTCCTGCCGAGAAAGTATCCATCATGGCTGATGCAATGCGGCGGCTGCATACGCTTGATCCGGCT
ACCTGCCCATTCGACCACCAAGCGAAACATCGCATCGAGCGAGCACGTACTCGGATGGAAGCCGGTCTTG
TCGATCAGGATGATCTGGACGAAGAGCATCAGGGGCTCGCGCCAGCCGAACTGTTCGCCAGGCTCAAGGC
GCGCATGCCCGACGGCGAGGATCTCGTCGTGACCCATGGCGATGCCTGCTTGCCGAATATCATGGTGGAA
AATGGCCGCTTTTCTGGATTCATCGACTGTGGCCGGCTGGGTGTGGCGGACCGCTATCAGGACATAGCGT
TGGCTACCCGTGATATTGCTGAAGAGCTTGGCGGCGAATGGGCTGACCGCTTCCTCGTGCTTTACGGTAT
CGCCGCTCCCGATTCGCAGCGCATCGCCTTCTATCGCCTTCTTGACGAGTTCTTCTGAGCGGGACTCTGG
GGTTCGAAATGACCGACCAAGCGACGCCCAACCTGCCATCACGAGATTTCGATTCCACCGCCGCCTTCTA
TGAAAGGTTGGGCTTCGGAATCGTTTTCCGGGACGCCGGCTGGATGATCCTCCAGCGCGGGGATCTCATG
CTGGAGTTCTTCGCCCACCCCAGCTTCAAAAGCGCTCTAAGGAGGATATTCATATGGACCATGGCTAATT
CCCATGTCAGCCGTTAAGTGTTCCTGTGTCACTCAAAATTGCTTTGAGAGGCTCTAAGGGCTTCTCAGTG
CGTTACATCCCTGGCTTGTTGTCCACAACCGTTAAACCTTAAAAGCTTTAAAAGCCTTATATATTCTTTT
TTTTCTTATAAAACTTAAAACCTTAGAGGCTATTTAAGTTGCTGATTTATATTAATTTTATTGTTCAAAC
ATGAGAGCTTAGTACGTGAAACATGAGAGCTTAGTACGTTAGCCATGAGAGCTTAGTACGTTAGCCATGA
GGGTTTAGTTCGTTAAACATGAGAGCTTAGTACGTTAAACATGAGAGCTTAGTACGTGAAACATGAGAGC
TTAGTACGTACTATCAACAGGTTGAACTGCTGATCTTCAGATCCTCTACGCCGGACGCATCGTGGCCGGA
TCTTGCGGCCGCAAAAGAAGTTCCTATACTTTCTAGAGAATAGGAACTTCGGAATAGGAACTATTACACG
TCTTGAGCGATTGGTTTGTCTGGTCAACCACCGCGGTCTCAGTGGTGTACGGTACAAACCGTGTAGGCTG
GAGCTGCTTCGAAGTTCCTATACTTTCTAGAGAATAGGAACTTCGGAATAGGAACTTCAAGATCCCCCAC
GCTGCCGCAAGCACTCAGGGCGCAAGGGCTGCTAAAGGAAGCGGAACACGTAGAAAGCCAGTCCGCAGAA
ACGGTGCTGACCCCGGATGAATGTCAGCTACTGTCAGCCAAACGTCTCTTCAGGCCACTGACTAGCGATA
ACTTTCCCCACAACGGAACAACTCTCATTGCATGGGATCATTGGGTACTGTGGGTTTAGTGGTTGTAAAA
ACACCTGACCGCTATCCCTGATCAGTTTCTTGAAGGTAAACTCATCACCCCCAAGTCTGGCTATGCAGAA
ATCACCTGGCTCAACAGCCTGCTCAGGGTCAACGAGAATTAACATTCCGTCAGGAAAGCTTGGCTTGGAG
CCTGTTGGTGCGGTCATGGAATTACCTTCAACCTCAAGCCAGAATGCAGAATCACTGGCTTTTTTGGTTG
TGCTTACCCATCTCTCCGCATCACCTTTGGTAAAGGTTCTAAGCTTAGGTGAGAACATCCCTGCCTGAAC
ATGAGAAAAAACAGGGTACTCATACTCACTTCTAAGTGACGGCTGCATACTAACCGCTTCATACATCTCG
TAGATTTCTCTGGCGATTGAAGGGCTAAATTCTTCAACGCTAACTTTGAGAATTTTTGTAAGCAATGCGG
CGTTATAAGCATTTAATGCATTGATGCCATTAAATAAAGCACCAACGCCTGACTGCCCCATCCCCATCTT
GTCTGCGACAGATTCCTGGGATAAGCCAAGTTCATTTTTCTTTTTTTCATAAATTGCTTTAAGGCGACGT
GCGTCCTCAAGCTGCTCTTGTGTTAATGGTTTCTTTTTTGTGCTCATACGTTAAATCTATCACCGC
Features (pLannotate 1.2.2; 10 found; start..end, strand, type, name):
    106..867     +  CDS            54: VG54_BPML5 - Protein predicted: Swiss-Prot protein existence level 4. From Mycobacterium phage L5 (Mycobacteriophage L5).
    897..1254    +  promoter       sacB promoter (fragment): sacR; sacB promoter and control region
   1255..2676    +  CDS            SacB: secreted levansucrase that renders bacterial growth sensitive to sucrose; Bacillus subtilis sacB; negative selection marker
   2904..3695    +  CDS            neo: KKA2_KLEPN - Also known as kan, nptII. Experimental evidence at protein level: Swiss-Prot protein existence level 1. Resistance to kanamycin, neomycin, paromomycin, ribostamycin, butirosin and gentamicin B. From Klebsiella pneumoniae.
   3719..3871    +  CDS            ble (fragment): BLE_KLEPN - Experimental evidence at protein level: Swiss-Prot protein existence level 1. Binding protein with a strong affinity to the bleomycin family of antibiotics. Binds to CL990; an antimitotic-antibiotic compound. From Klebsiella pneumoniae.
   3925..4313    -  rep_origin     R6K γ ori: γ replication origin from E. coli plasmid R6K; requires the R6K initiator protein pi for replication
   4357..4390    -  protein_bind   FRT (minimal): supports FLP-mediated excision but not integration (Turan and Bode, 2011) FLP recombinase from the Saccharomyces cerevisiae 2μ plasmid
   4491..4538    -  protein_bind   FRT: FLP-mediated recombination occurs in the 8-bp core sequence TCTAGAAA (Turan and Bode, 2011). FLP recombinase from the Saccharomyces cerevisiae 2μ plasmid
   4543..4653    +  CDS            tnpA (fragment): TN5P_ECOLX - Also known as tnp. Experimental evidence at protein level: Swiss-Prot protein existence level 1. Mediates transposition of transposon Tn5 by a 'cut and paste' mechanism. First, the monomeric transposase binds the 19 bp inverted DNA repeats flanking the transposon. Then, dimerization of the DNA- bound transposase creates a synaptic DNA complex. After nicking of the first DNA strand, excision of the transposon proceeds through a series of intermediates. The transposase then mediates the insertion of the transposon at a new site by strand transfer. The activity of the wild- type tran
   4654..5367    -  CDS            λ repressor (ts): temperature-sensitive variant of the phage λ repressor; cIts; thermosensitivity is conferred by the A67T mutation
