[The description below was written by a language model from this plasmid's Addgene catalogue record and pLannotate feature annotations shown in this document.]
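Description:
pInt_attP1_tsXis_sacB_kanR is an empty-backbone integrating plasmid for ORBIT (oligonucleotide recombineering followed by Bxb-1 integrase targeting) in E. coli, built on pKD4 with parts taken from several earlier recombineering and integrase plasmids. It replicates at low copy from the R6K γ origin, which requires the pi initiator protein supplied in trans, so it is maintained only in a permissive pir-type host (the depositor uses BW25141) and behaves as a non-replicating suicide vector in ordinary target strains. Selection is with kanamycin through the Tn5-derived neo gene. The adjacent ble and tnpA fragments, and the two FRT sites, appear to be remnants of the pKD4 cassette.

According to the record, the plasmid is the basic pInt_attP1_kanR integrating vector with two added modules that allow markerless edits. It carries a Bxb-1 attP site, named in the construct but not picked up by the automated annotation, which lets Bxb-1 integrase insert the whole plasmid at an attB site previously placed in the chromosome by a targeting oligonucleotide. The first added module is the Bxb-1 excisionase (Xis). The annotation tool labels a 762-nt open reading frame by homology to mycobacteriophage L5 gene 54, and this is probably that factor. Xis is under temperature-sensitive control through the divergently encoded λ cI(ts) repressor, so it is repressed at 30°C and induced at 37–42°C; the promoter it regulates is not annotated. The second module is Bacillus subtilis sacB with its native sacR control region, which makes cells sucrose-sensitive. After integration, a temperature shift triggers self-excision of the plasmid, and sucrose counter-selection removes cells that retain it, leaving only an attB scar at the modified locus.
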