Addgene plasmid #205302: pInt_attP1_tsXis_sacB_kanR
Purpose: (Empty Backbone) Integrating plasmid for ORBIT in E. coli with self excising factor (Xis) and sacB for counter selection. Used for markerless modifications.
Depositing lab: Scott Saunders. Publication: ORBIT for E. coli: Kilobase-scale oligonucleotide recombineering at high throughput and high efficiency. Saunders SH, Ahmed AM. bioRxiv 2023 10.1101/2023.06.28.546561.
Backbone
  Vector backbone: pKD4
  Vector type: Synthetic Biology
Growth in bacteria
  Bacterial resistance: Kanamycin, 50 μg/mL
  Growth temperature: 30°C
  Growth strain: BW25141
  Copy number: Low Copy
Gene/Insert
  Gene/Insert name: None
Resource information
  A portion of this plasmid was derived from a plasmid made by: pKM496 (Addgene #109301), pKD4 (CGSC #7632), pKM461 (Addgene #108320), and pBad-Xis/Int Reset Flipper (Addgene #38207)
Terms and licenses: Academic/Nonprofit Terms; Industry Terms: Not Available to Industry
Depositor comments: This plasmid is pInt_attP1_kanR with the sacB gene (sucrose sensitivity) and the Bxb-1 excisionase (Xis) under temperature sensitive regulation (induced at 37C - 42C). This is used for markerless modifications (leaves attB scar). Normal (uninduced) grow temperature is 30C. Please visit https://doi.org/10.1101/2023.06.28.546561 for bioRxiv preprint. Depositing lab uses BW25141 strain for growth (https://cgsc.biology.yale.edu/Strain.php?ID=64690)
How to cite: pInt_attP1_tsXis_sacB_kanR was a gift from Scott Saunders (Addgene plasmid # 205302 ; http://n2t.net/addgene:205302 ; RRID:Addgene_205302)
